>Addgene plasmid #109791 | pHH0103_GNAI2_G-alpha | addgene full sequence | sequence record 213480 | Addgene NGS Result
TTGACAATTAATCATCGGCTCGTATAATGTGTGGAATTGTGAGCGGATAACAATTTCACACAGGAAACAG
CCAGTCCGTTTAGGTGTTTTCACGAGCACTTCACCAACAAGGACCATAGATTATGAAAATCGAAGAACAC
CATCACCATCACCATTCCAGCGGTAAGCTTATGTCCCCTATACTAGGTTATTGGAAAATTAAGGGCCTTG
TGCAACCCACTCGACTTCTTTTGGAATATCTTGAAGAAAAATATGAAGAGCATTTGTATGAGCGCGATGA
AGGTGATAAATGGCGAAACAAAAAGTTTGAATTGGGTTTGGAGTTTCCCAATCTTCCTTATTATATTGAT
GGTGATGTTAAATTAACACAGTCTATGGCCATCATACGTTATATAGCTGACAAGCACAACATGTTGGGTG
GTTGTCCAAAAGAGCGTGCAGAGATTTCAATGCTTGAAGGAGCGGTTTTGGATATTAGATACGGTGTTTC
GAGAATTGCATATAGTAAAGACTTTGAAACTCTCAAAGTTGATTTTCTTAGCAAGCTACCTGAAATGCTG
AAAATGTTCGAAGATCGTTTATGTCATAAAACATATTTAAATGGTGATCATGTAACCCATCCTGACTTCA
TGTTGTATGACGCTCTTGATGTTGTTTTATACATGGACCCAATGTGCCTGGATGCGTTCCCAAAATTAGT
TTGTTTTAAAAAACGTATTGAAGCTATCCCACAAATTGATAAGTACTTGAAATCCAGCAAGTATATAGCA
TGGCCTTTGCAGGGCTGGCAAGCCACGTTTGGTGGTGGCGACCATCCTCCAAAATCGGATCTGGAAGTTC
TGTTCCAGGGGCCCCTGTCCAGCGGTCTGGTTCCGCGTGGTTCCGGTACCGCGGCCCAGCCGGCCGGTTG
TACTGTTTCTGCCGAAGACAAAGCCGCAGCTGAACGTTCTAAGATGATTGATAAAAACCTGCGCGAGGAT
GGCGAAAAAGCGGCACGTGAAGTCAAACTGCTGCTGCTGGGCGCAGGCGAATCCGGTAAATCTACCATCG
TAAAACAGATGAAAATCATCCACGAAGACGGTTACAGCGAAGAAGAGTGCCGTCAGTATCGTGCGGTTGT
ATATTCCAACACCATTCAGTCCATCATGGCTATCGTCAAAGCAATGGGTAACCTGCAGATCGATTTTGCT
GATCCTAGCCGTGCGGATGATGCACGTCAGCTGTTCGCTCTGAGCTGCACTGCAGAGGAACAGGGCGTAC
TGCCGGATGATCTGTCTGGTGTTATTCGTCGTCTGTGGGCTGACCACGGTGTACAAGCCTGCTTTGGTCG
CAGCCGCGAATACCAGCTGAACGATAGCGCGGCGTACTACCTGAATGATCTGGAACGCATTGCGCAGAGC
GACTACATTCCAACCCAGCAGGACGTGCTGCGTACGCGCGTGAAGACGACCGGCATCGTGGAAACTCATT
TCACTTTCAAAGACCTGCACTTCAAAATGTTCGACGTGGGTGGCCAACGTTCCGAACGTAAAAAGTGGAT
TCACTGTTTTGAAGGCGTTACCGCTATCATCTTCTGCGTTGCGCTGTCCGCTTATGACCTGGTTCTGGCC
GAGGACGAAGAGATGAATCGCATGCATGAGTCCATGAAACTGTTTGACTCTATCTGCAACAACAAATGGT
TCACCGACACCTCCATCATCCTGTTTCTGAACAAAAAGGACCTGTTCGAAGAAAAGATTACCCACTCTCC
GCTGACTATTTGTTTCCCGGAGTACACCGGCGCGAACAAATACGACGAAGCGGCTTCTTACATCCAGTCT
AAATTCGAAGACCTGAACAAACGTAAAGACACCAAAGAAATCTATACTCACTTTACGTGTGCCACCGATA
CCAAAAACGTTCAGTTCGTGTTCGATGCAGTCACCGACGTTATCATCAAGAACAACCTGAAAGATTGCGG
TCTGTTCGCGGCCGCATA
[142 nt withheld, positions 1979-2120]
C
[98 nt withheld, positions 2122-2219]
AGTTTGTACTGGTGACGAAACTCAGTGTCTAGCTAGAGTGGC
[149 nt withheld, positions 2262-2410]
T
[41 nt withheld, positions 2412-2452]
T
[62 nt withheld, positions 2454-2515]
A
[35 nt withheld, positions 2517-2551]
CCTCCCTCAATCGGTTGAATGTCGCCCTTTTGTCTTTGGCGCTGGTAAACCATATGAA
[86 nt withheld, positions 2610-2695]
T
[54 nt withheld, positions 2697-2750]
CTAGCGCCGCCCTATACCTTGTCTGCCTCCCCGCGTTGCGTCGCGGTGCATGGAGCCGGGCCACCTCGAC
CTGAATGGAAGCCGGCGGCACCTCGCTAACGGATTCACCACTCCAAGAATTGGAGCCAATCAATTCTTGC
GGAGAACTGTGAATGCGCAAACCAACCCTTGGCAGAACATATCCATCGCGTCCGCCATCTCCAGCAGCCG
CACGCGGCGCATCTCGGGCAGCGTTGGGTCCTGGCCACGGGTGCGCATGATCGTGCTCCTGTCGTTGAGG
ACCCGGCTAGGCTGGCGGGGTTGCCTTACTGGTTAGCAGAATGAATCACCGATACGCGAGCGAACGTGAA
GCGACTGCTGCTGCAAAACGTCTGCGACCTGAGCAACAACATGAATGGTCTTCGGTTTCCGTGTTTCGTA
AAGTCTGGAAACGCGGAAGTCAGCGCCCTGCACCATTATGTTCCGGATCTGCATCGCAGGATGCTGCTGG
CTACCCTGTGGAACACCTACATCTGTATTAACGAAGCGCTGGCATTGACCCTGAGTGATTTTTCTCTGGT
CCCGCCGCATCCATACCGCCAGTTGTTTACCCTCACAACGTTCCAGTAACCGGGCATGTTCATCATCAGT
AACCCGTATCGTGAGCATCCTCTCTCGTTTCATCGGTATCATTACCCCCATGAACAGAAATCCCCCTTAC
ACGGAGGCATCAGTGACCAAACAGGAAAAAACCGCCCTTAACATGGCCCGCTTTATCAGAAGCCAGACAT
TAACGCTTCTGGAGAAACTCAACGAGCTGGACGCGGATGAACAGGCAGACATCTGTGAATCGCTTCACGA
CCACGCTGATGAGCTTTACCGCAGGATCCGCGAAATTGTAAGCGTTAATATTTTGTTAAAATTCGCGTTA
AATTTTTGTTAAATCAGCTCATTTTTTAACCAATAGGCCGAAATCGGCAAAATCCCTTATAAATCAAAAG
AATAGACCGAGATAGGGT
[37 nt withheld, positions 3749-3785]
AAAGAACGTGGACTCCAACGTCAAAGG
[49 nt withheld, positions 3813-3861]
T
[91 nt withheld, positions 3863-3953]
G
[124 nt withheld, positions 3955-4078]
CGCGGATCCTGCCTCGCGCGTTTCGGTGATGACGGTGAAAACCTCTGACACATGCAGCTCCCGGAGACGG
TCACAGCTTGTCTGTAAGCGGATGCCGGGAGCAGACAAGCCCGTCAGGGCGCGTCAGCGGGTGTTGGCGG
GTGTCGGGGCGCAGCCATGACCCAGTCACGTAGCGATAGCGGAGTGTATACTGGCTTAACTATGCGGCAT
CAGAGCAGATTGTACTGAGAGTGCACCATATGCGGTGTGAAATACCGCACAGATGCGTAAGGAGAAAATA
CCGCATCAGGCGCTCTTCCGCTTCCTCGCTCACTGACTCGCTGCGCTCGGTCGTTCGGCTGCGGCGAGCG
GTATCAGCTCACTCAAAGGCGGTAATACGGTTATCCACAGAATCAGGGGATAACGCAGGAAAGAACATGT
GAGCAAAAGGCCAGCAAAAGGCCAGGAACCGTAAAAAGGCCGCGTTGCTGGCGTTTTTCCATAGGCTCCG
CCCCCCTGACGAGCATCACAAAAATCGACGCTCAAGTCAGAGGTGGCGAAACCCGACAGGACTATAAAGA
TACCAGGGTTTCCCCCTGGAAGCTCCCTCGTGCGCTCTCCTGTTCCGACCCTGCCGCTTACCGGATACCT
GTCCGCCTTTCTCCCTTCGGGAAGCGTGGCGCTTTCTCATAGCTCACGCTGTAGGTATCTCAGTTCGGTG
TAGGTCGTTCGCTCCAAGCTGGGCTGTGTGCACGAACCCCCCGTTCAGCCCGACCGCTGCGCCTTATCCG
GTAACTATCGTCTTGAGTCCAACCCGGTAAGACACGACTTATCGCCACTGGCAGCAGCCACTGGTAACAG
GATTAGCAGAGCGAGGTATGTAGGCGGTGCTACAGAGTTCTTGAAGTGGTGGCCTAACTACGGCTACACT
AGAAGGACAGTATTTGGTATCTGCGCTCTGCTGAAGCCAGTTACCTTCGGAAAAAGAGTTGGTAGCTCTT
GATCCGGCAAACAAACCACCGCTGGTAGCGGTGGTTTTTTTGTTTGCAAGCAGCAGATTACGCGCAGAAA
AAAAGGATCTCAAGAAGATCCTTTGATCTTTTCTACGGGGTCTGACGCTCAGTGGAACGAAAACTCACGT
TAAGGGATTTTGGTCATGAGATTATCAAAAAGGATCTTCACCTAGATCCTTTTAAATTAAAAATGAAGTT
TTAAATCAATCTAAAGTATATATGAGTAAACTTGGTCTGACAGTTACCAATGCTTAATCAGTGAGGCACC
TATCTCAGCGATCTGTCTATTTCGTTCATCCATAGTTGCCTGACTCCCCGTCGTGTAGATAACTACGATA
CGGGAGGGCTTACCATCTGGCCCCAGTGCTGCAATGATACCGCGAGACCCACGCTCACCGGCTCCAGATT
TATCAGCAATAAACCAGCCAGCCGGAAGGGCCGAGCGCAGAAGTGGTCCTGCAACTTTATCCGCCTCCAT
CCAGTCTATTAATTGTTGCCGGGAAGCTAGAGTAAGTAGTTCGCCAGTTAATAGTTTGCGCAACGTTGTT
GCCATTGCTGCAGGCATCGTGGTGTCACGCTCGTCGTTTGGTATGGCTTCATTCAGCTCCGGTTCCCAAC
GATCAAGGCGAGTTACATGATCCCCCATGTTGTGCAAAAAAGCGGTTAGCTCCTTCGGTCCTCCGATCGT
TGTCAGAAGTAAGTTGGCCGCAGTGTTATCACTCATGGTTATGGCAGCACTGCATAATTCTCTTACTGTC
ATGCCATCCGTAAGATGCTTTTCTGTGACTGGTGAGTACTCAACCAAGTCATTCTGAGAATAGTGTATGC
GGCGACCGAGTTGCTCTTGCCCGGCGTCAACACGGGATAATACCGCGCCACATAGCAGAACTTTAAAAGT
GCTCATCATTGGAAAACGTTCTTCGGGGCGAAAACTCTCAAGGATCTTACCGCTGTTGAGATCCAGTTCG
ATGTAACCCACTCGTGCACCCAACTGATCTTCAGCATCTTTTACTTTCACCAGCGTTTCTGGGTGAGCAA
AAACAGGAAGGCAAAATGCCGCAAAAAAGGGAATAAGGGCGACACGGAAATGTTGAATACTCATACTCTT
CCTTTTTCAATATTATTGAAGCATTTATCAGGGTTATTGTCTCATGAGCGGATACATATTTGAATGTATT
TAGAAAAATAAACAAATAGGGGTTCCGCGCACATTTCCCCGAAAAGTGCCACCTGACGTCTAAGAAACCA
TTATTATCATGACATTAACCTATAAAAATAGGCGTATCACGAGGCCCTTTCGTCTTCAAGAATTCCCGAC
ACCATCGAATGGTGCAAAACCTTTCGCGGTATGGCATGATAGCGCCCGGAAGAGAGTCAATTCAGGGTGG
TGAATGTGAAACCAGTAACGTTATACGATGTCGCAGAGTATGCCGGTGTCTCTTATCAGACCGTTTCCCG
CGTGGTGAACCAGGCCAGCCACGTTTCTGCGAAAACGCGGGAAAAAGTGGAAGCGGCGATGGCGGAGCTG
AATTACATTCCCAACCGCGTGGCACAACAACTGGCGGGCAAACAGTCGTTGCTGATTGGCGTTGCCACCT
CCAGTCTGGCCCTGCACGCGCCGTCGCAAATTGTCGCGGCGATTAAATCTCGCGCCGATCAACTGGGTGC
CAGCGTGGTGGTGTCGATGGTAGAACGAAGCGGCGTCGAAGCCTGTAAAGCGGCGGTGCACAATCTTCTC
GCGCAACGCGTCAGTGGGCTGATCATTAACTATCCGCTGGATGACCAGGATGCCATTGCTGTGGAAGCTG
CCTGCACTAATGTTCCGGCGTTATTTCTTGATGTCTCTGACCAGACACCCATCAACAGTATTATTTTCTC
CCATGAAGACGGTACGCGACTGGGCGTGGAGCATCTGGTCGCATTGGGTCACCAGCAAATCGCGCTGTTA
GCGGGCCCATTAAGTTCTGTCTCGGCGCGTCTGCGTCTGGCTGGCTGGCATAAATATCTCACTCGCAATC
AAATTCAGCCGATAGCGGAACGGGAAGGCGACTGGAGTGCCATGTCCGGTTTTCAACAAACCATGCAAAT
GCTGAATGAGGGCATCGTTCCCACTGCGATGCTGGTTGCCAACGATCAGATGGCGCTGGGCGCAATGCGC
GCCATTACCGAGTCCGGGCTGCGCGTTGGTGCGGATATCTCGGTAGTGGGATACGACGATACCGAAGACA
GCTCATGTTATATCCCGCCGTTAACCACCATCAAACAGGATTTTCGCCTGCTGGGGCAAACCAGCGTGGA
CCGCTTGCTGCAACTCTCTCAGGGCCAGGCGGTGAAGGGCAATCAGCTGTTGCCCGTCTCACTGGTGAAA
AGAAAAACCACCCTGGCGCCCAATACGCAAACCGCCTCTCCCCGCGCGTTGGCCGATTCATTAATGCAGC
TGGCACGACAGGTTTCCCGACTGGAAAGCGGGCAGTGAGCGCAACGCAATTAATGTAAGTTAGCTCACTC
ATTAGGCACAATTCTCATGTTTGACAGCTTATCATCGACTGCACGGTGCACCAATGCTTCTGGCGTCAGG
CAGCCATCGGAAGCTGTGGTATGGCTGTGCAGGTCGTAAATCACTGCATAATTCGTGTCGCTCAAGGCGC
ACTCCCGTTCTGGATAATGTTTTTTGCGCCGACATCATAACGGTTCTGGCAAATATTCTGAAATGAGCTG
Features (pLannotate 1.2.2; 21 found; start..end, strand, type, name):
      1..29      +  promoter       tac promoter: strong E. coli promoter; hybrid between the trp and lac UV5 promoters
     37..53      +  protein_bind   lac operator: The lac repressor binds to the lac operator to inhibit transcription in E. coli. This inhibition can be relieved by adding lactose or isopropyl-β-D-thiogalactopyranoside (IPTG). lac repressor encoded by lacI
    138..155     +  CDS            6xHis: 6xHis affinity tag
    171..824     +  CDS            GST26_SCHJA: Experimental evidence at protein level: Swiss-Prot protein existence level 1. GST isoenzymes appear to play a central role in the parasite detoxification system. Other functions are also suspected including a role in increasing the solubility of haematin in the parasite gut. From Schistosoma japonicum (Blood fluke).
    906..1967    +  CDS            GNAI2: GNAI2_HUMAN - Also known as GNAI2B. Experimental evidence at protein level: Swiss-Prot protein existence level 1. [Isoform sGi2]: Regulates the cell surface density of dopamine receptors DRD2 by sequestrating them as an intracellular pool. From Homo sapiens (Human).
   1983..2030    +  terminator     fd terminator (sequence withheld): central terminator from bacteriophage fd (Otsuka and Kunisawa, 1982)
   2035..2247    +  CDS            M13 gene III (fragment) (sequence partly withheld): pIII; III; minor coat protein
   2262..2732    +  CDS            M13 gene III (fragment) (sequence partly withheld): pIII; III; minor coat protein
   2754..2824    +  CDS            TcR (fragment): tetracycline efflux protein; tet; confers resistance to tetracycline
   3066..3446    -  CDS            YPB1_ECOLX: Protein predicted: Swiss-Prot protein existence level 4. From Escherichia coli.
   3463..3614    +  CDS            rop (fragment): Rop protein, which maintains plasmids at low copy number; rop
   3650..4078    -  rep_origin     f1 ori (sequence partly withheld): f1 bacteriophage origin of replication; arrow indicates direction of (+) strand synthesis
   4087..4126    +  CDS            rop (fragment): Rop protein, which maintains plasmids at low copy number; rop
   4228..4368    +  misc_feature   bom: basis of mobility region from pBR322
   4554..5141    -  rep_origin     ori: high-copy-number ColE1/pMB1/pBR322/pUC origin of replication
   5312..6172    -  CDS            AmpR: β-lactamase; bla; confers resistance to ampicillin, carbenicillin, and related antibiotics
   6173..6277    -  promoter       AmpR promoter: bla
   6386..6463    +  promoter       lacIq promoter: lacI (mutant); In the lacIq allele, a single base change in the promoter boosts expression of the lacI gene about 10-fold.
   6464..7546    +  CDS            lacI: lac repressor; lacI; The lac repressor binds to the lac operator to inhibit transcription in E. coli. This inhibition can be relieved by adding lactose or isopropyl-β-D-thiogalactopyranoside (IPTG).
   7559..7580    +  protein_bind   CAP binding site: CAP binding activates transcription in the presence of cAMP. E. coli catabolite activator protein
   7599..7616    +  promoter       tet promoter (fragment): E. coli promoter for tetracycline efflux protein gene
