[The description below was written by a language model from this plasmid's Addgene catalogue record and pLannotate feature annotations shown in this document.]
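Description:
pHH0103_GNAI2_G-alpha is a bacterial expression plasmid of about 7.8 kb, built on the pHH0103 backbone, for producing and purifying the G-alpha domain of human GNAI2 (the alpha-i2 subunit of heterotrimeric G proteins) in E. coli. It replicates from a ColE1/pBR322-type origin and is selected with ampicillin through the bla (AmpR) gene and its own promoter. The catalogue lists it as low copy. The annotation also shows the pBR322 bom region and a rop gene that is split into fragments by an inserted f1 phage origin, which in principle allows single-stranded DNA production with helper phage.

The expression cassette is driven by the strong hybrid tac promoter followed by a lac operator. The plasmid carries its own lacI gene under the lacIq promoter, so transcription is repressed until it is induced with IPTG. The reading frame begins with a 6xHis tag, followed by Schistosoma japonicum glutathione S-transferase and then the GNAI2 coding region, which was cloned between SfiI and NotI sites. The expected product is therefore an N-terminal His-GST fusion that can be purified on either nickel or glutathione resin. A bacteriophage fd terminator lies directly after the insert.

Downstream of the terminator are fragments of M13 gene III, along with remnants of a tetracycline resistance gene and its promoter. These suggest that the backbone descends from a phagemid display vector, although the record does not assign them any function here. According to the associated publication, the construct belongs to a large-scale survey of high-affinity ligands for peptide recognition modules, for which purified domains such as this one were produced.
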