Addgene plasmid #109791: pHH0103_GNAI2_G-alpha
Purpose: Protein expression and purification of GNAI2_G-alpha
Depositing lab: Sachdev Sidhu. Depositing organization: University of Toronto. Publication: Large-scale survey and database of high affinity ligands for peptide recognition modules. Teyra J, Kelil A, Jain S, Helmy M, Jajodia R, Hooda Y, Gu J, D'Cruz AA, Nicholson SE, Min J, Sudol M, Kim PM, Bader GD, Sidhu SS. Mol Syst Biol. 2020 Dec;16(12):e9310. doi: 10.15252/msb.20199310. PubMed 33438817.
Backbone
  Vector backbone: pHH0103
  Vector type: Bacterial Expression
Growth in bacteria
  Bacterial resistance: Ampicillin, 100 μg/mL
  Growth temperature: 37°C
  Growth strain: DH5alpha
  Copy number: Low Copy
Gene/Insert
  Gene/Insert name: GNAI2_G-alpha
  Species: H. sapiens (human)
  Entrez Gene: GNAI2 (a.k.a. GIP, GNAI2B, HG1C, H_LUCA15.1, H_LUCA16.1)
  Cloning method: Restriction Enzyme; 5′ cloning site Sfi1 (unknown if destroyed); 3′ cloning site Not1 (unknown if destroyed)
Terms and licenses: Academic/Nonprofit Terms; Industry Terms: Not Available to Industry
How to cite: pHH0103_GNAI2_G-alpha was a gift from Sachdev Sidhu (Addgene plasmid # 109791 ; http://n2t.net/addgene:109791 ; RRID:Addgene_109791)
