>Addgene plasmid #109791 | pHH0103_GNAI2_G-alpha | depositor partial sequence | sequence record 206743 | pHH0103_GNAI2_G-alpha sequence 1083 bps
GGCCCAGCCGGCCGGTTGTACTGTTTCTGCCGAAGACAAAGCCGCAGCTGAACGTTCTAAGATGATTGAT
AAAAACCTGCGCGAGGATGGCGAAAAAGCGGCACGTGAAGTCAAACTGCTGCTGCTGGGCGCAGGCGAAT
CCGGTAAATCTACCATCGTAAAACAGATGAAAATCATCCACGAAGACGGTTACAGCGAAGAAGAGTGCCG
TCAGTATCGTGCGGTTGTATATTCCAACACCATTCAGTCCATCATGGCTATCGTCAAAGCAATGGGTAAC
CTGCAGATCGATTTTGCTGATCCTAGCCGTGCGGATGATGCACGTCAGCTGTTCGCTCTGAGCTGCACTG
CAGAGGAACAGGGCGTACTGCCGGATGATCTGTCTGGTGTTATTCGTCGTCTGTGGGCTGACCACGGTGT
ACAAGCCTGCTTTGGTCGCAGCCGCGAATACCAGCTGAACGATAGCGCGGCGTACTACCTGAATGATCTG
GAACGCATTGCGCAGAGCGACTACATTCCAACCCAGCAGGACGTGCTGCGTACGCGCGTGAAGACGACCG
GCATCGTGGAAACTCATTTCACTTTCAAAGACCTGCACTTCAAAATGTTCGACGTGGGTGGCCAACGTTC
CGAACGTAAAAAGTGGATTCACTGTTTTGAAGGCGTTACCGCTATCATCTTCTGCGTTGCGCTGTCCGCT
TATGACCTGGTTCTGGCCGAGGACGAAGAGATGAATCGCATGCATGAGTCCATGAAACTGTTTGACTCTA
TCTGCAACAACAAATGGTTCACCGACACCTCCATCATCCTGTTTCTGAACAAAAAGGACCTGTTCGAAGA
AAAGATTACCCACTCTCCGCTGACTATTTGTTTCCCGGAGTACACCGGCGCGAACAAATACGACGAAGCG
GCTTCTTACATCCAGTCTAAATTCGAAGACCTGAACAAACGTAAAGACACCAAAGAAATCTATACTCACT
TTACGTGTGCCACCGATACCAAAAACGTTCAGTTCGTGTTCGATGCAGTCACCGACGTTATCATCAAGAA
CAACCTGAAAGATTGCGGTCTGTTCGCGGCCGC
